>Addgene plasmid #184239 | pDEST17-hTRPT1-iso1 | addgene full sequence | sequence record 450117 | Addgene NGS Result
CGAGATCTCGATCCCGCGAAATTAATACGACTCACTATAGGGAGACCACAACGGTTTCCCTCTAGAAATA
ATTTTGTTTAACTTTAAGAAGGAGATATACATATGTCGTACTACCATCACCATCACCATCACCTCGAATC
AACAAGTTTGTACAAAAAAGCAGGCTTCATGAACTTCTCTGGAGGAGGGAGGCAGGAAGCAGCAGGGTCC
AGGGGTAGAAGGGCTCCCAGACCCCGAGAACAGGACCGAGACGTGCAGCTGTCCAAGGCTCTGTCCTATG
CCCTGCGCCATGGGGCCTTGAAGCTGGGGCTTCCCATGGGAGCTGATGGCTTCGTGCCCCTGGGCACCCT
CCTGCAGTTGCCCCAGTTCCGCGGCTTCTCTGCTGAAGATGTGCAGCGCGTGGTGGACACCAATAGGAAG
CAGCGGTTCGCCCTGCAGCTGGGGGATCCCAGCACTGGCCTTCTCATCCGGGCCAACCAGGGCCATTCCC
TGCAGGTACCTAAGTTGGAGCTGATGCCCCTGGAGACACCGCAGGCCCTGCCCCCGATGCTAGTCCATGG
TACATTCTGGAAGCACTGGCCATCCATCCTACTCAAAGGCCTGTCCTGCCAGGGAAGGACGCACATTCAC
CTGGCCCCAGGACTGCCTGGAGACCCCGGTATCATCAGTGGCATGCGGTCCCATTGTGAAATAGCTGTGT
TCATCGATGGACCCCTGGCTCTGGCAGATGGAATACCCTTCTTCCGCTCTGCCAATGGGGTGATTCTGAC
TCCAGGGAATACTGATGGCTTCCTCCTTCCCAAGTACTTCAAGGAGGCCCTGCAGCTACGCCCTACCCGA
AAGCCCCTTTCCTTGGCTGGTGATGAAGAGACAGAGTGTCAGAGTAGCCCCAAGCACAGCTCCAGAGAAA
GGAGGAGGATCCAACAATAAACCCAGCTTTCTTGTACAAAGTGGTTGATTCGAGGCTGCTAACAAAGCCC
GAAAGGAAGCTGAGTTGGCTGCTGCCACCGCTGAGCAATAACTAGCATAACCCCTTGGGGCCTCTAAACG
GGTCTTGAGGGGTTTTTTGCTGAAAGGAGGAACTATATCCGGATATCCACAGGACGGGTGTGGTCGCCAT
GATCGCGTAGTCGATAGTGGCTCCAAGTAGCGAAGCGAGCAGGACTGGGCGGCGGCCAAAGCGGTCGGAC
AGTGCTCCGAGAACGGGTGCGCATAGAAATTGCATCAACGCATATAGCGCTAGCAGCACGCCATAGTGAC
TGGCGATGCTGTCGGAATGGACGATATCCCGCAAGAGGCCCGGCAGTACCGGCATAACCAAGCCTATGCC
TACAGCATCCAGGGTGACGGTGCCGAGGATGACGATGAGCGCATTGTTAGATTTCATACACGGTGCCTGA
CTGCGTTAGCAATTTAACTGTGATAAACTACCGCATTAAAGCTTATCGATGATAAGCTGTCAAACATGAG
AATTCTTGAAGACGAAAGGGCCTCGTGATACGCCTATTTTTATAGGTTAATGTCATGATAATAATGGTTT
CTTAGACGTCAGGTGGCACTTTTCGGGGAAATGTGCGCGGAACCCCTATTTGTTTATTTTTCTAAATACA
TTCAAATATGTATCCGCTCATGAGACAATAACCCTGATAAATGCTTCAATAATATTGAAAAAGGAAGAGT
ATGAGTATTCAACATTTCCGTGTCGCCCTTATTCCCTTTTTTGCGGCATTTTGCCTTCCTGTTTTTGCTC
ACCCAGAAACGCTGGTGAAAGTAAAAGATGCTGAAGATCAGTTGGGTGCACGAGTGGGTTACATCGAACT
GGATCTCAACAGCGGTAAGATCCTTGAGAGTTTTCGCCCCGAAGAACGTTTTCCAATGATGAGCACTTTT
AAAGTTCTGCTATGTGGCGCGGTATTATCCCGTGTTGACGCCGGGCAAGAGCAACTCGGTCGCCGCATAC
ACTATTCTCAGAATGACTTGGTTGAGTACTCACCAGTCACAGAAAAGCATCTTACGGATGGCATGACAGT
AAGAGAATTATGCAGTGCTGCCATAACCATGAGTGATAACACTGCGGCCAACTTACTTCTGACAACGATC
GGAGGACCGAAGGAGCTAACCGCTTTTTTGCACAACATGGGGGATCATGTAACTCGCCTTGATCGTTGGG
AACCGGAGCTGAATGAAGCCATACCAAACGACGAGCGTGACACCACGATGCCTGCAGCAATGGCAACAAC
GTTGCGCAAACTATTAACTGGCGAACTACTTACTCTAGCTTCCCGGCAACAATTAATAGACTGGATGGAG
GCGGATAAAGTTGCAGGACCACTTCTGCGCTCGGCCCTTCCGGCTGGCTGGTTTATTGCTGATAAATCTG
GAGCCGGTGAGCGTGGGTCTCGCGGTATCATTGCAGCACTGGGGCCAGATGGTAAGCCCTCCCGTATCGT
AGTTATCTACACGACGGGGAGTCAGGCAACTATGGATGAACGAAATAGACAGATCGCTGAGATAGGTGCC
TCACTGATTAAGCATTGGTAACTGTCAGACCAAGTTTACTCATATATACTTTAGATTGATTTAAAACTTC
ATTTTTAATTTAAAAGGATCTAGGTGAAGATCCTTTTTGATAATCTCATGACCAAAATCCCTTAACGTGA
GTTTTCGTTCCACTGAGCGTCAGACCCCGTAGAAAAGATCAAAGGATCTTCTTGAGATCCTTTTTTTCTG
CGCGTAATCTGCTGCTTGCAAACAAAAAAACCACCGCTACCAGCGGTGGTTTGTTTGCCGGATCAAGAGC
TACCAACTCTTTTTCCGAAGGTAACTGGCTTCAGCAGAGCGCAGATACCAAATACTGTCCTTCTAGTGTA
GCCGTAGTTAGGCCACCACTTCAAGAACTCTGTAGCACCGCCTACATACCTCGCTCTGCTAATCCTGTTA
CCAGTGGCTGCTGCCAGTGGCGATAAGTCGTGTCTTACCGGGTTGGACTCAAGACGATAGTTACCGGATA
AGGCGCAGCGGTCGGGCTGAACGGGGGGTTCGTGCACACAGCCCAGCTTGGAGCGAACGACCTACACCGA
ACTGAGATACCTACAGCGTGAGCTATGAGAAAGCGCCACGCTTCCCGAAGGGAGAAAGGCGGACAGGTAT
CCGGTAAGCGGCAGGGTCGGAACAGGAGAGCGCACGAGGGAGCTTCCAGGGGGAAACGCCTGGTATCTTT
ATAGTCCTGTCGGGTTTCGCCACCTCTGACTTGAGCGTCGATTTTTGTGATGCTCGTCAGGGGGGCGGAG
CCTATGGAAAAACGCCAGCAACGCGGCCTTTTTACGGTTCCTGGCCTTTTGCTGGCCTTTTGCTCACATG
TTCTTTCCTGCGTTATCCCCTGATTCTGTGGATAACCGTATTACCGCCTTTGAGTGAGCTGATACCGCTC
GCCGCAGCCGAACGACCGAGCGCAGCGAGTCAGTGAGCGAGGAAGCGGAAGAGCGCCTGATGCGGTATTT
TCTCCTTACGCATCTGTGCGGTATTTCACACCGCAATGGTGCACTCTCAGTACAATCTGCTCTGATGCCG
CATAGTTAAGCCAGTATACACTCCGCTATCGCTACGTGACTGGGTCATGGCTGCGCCCCGACACCCGCCA
ACACCCGCTGACGCGCCCTGACGGGCTTGTCTGCTCCCGGCATCCGCTTACAGACAAGCTGTGACCGTCT
CCGGGAGCTGCATGTGTCAGAGGTTTTCACCGTCATCACCGAAACGCGCGAGGCAGCTGCGGTAAAGCTC
ATCAGCGTGGTCGTGAAGCGATTCACAGATGTCTGCCTGTTCATCCGCGTCCAGCTCGTTGAGTTTCTCC
AGAAGCGTTAATGTCTGGCTTCTGATAAAGCGGGCCATGTTAAGGGCGGTTTTTTCCTGTTTGGTCACTG
ATGCCTCCGTGTAAGGGGGATTTCTGTTCATGGGGGTAATGATACCGATGAAACGAGAGAGGATGCTCAC
GATACGGGTTACTGATGATGAACATGCCCGGTTACTGGAACGTTGTGAGGGTAAACAACTGGCGGTATGG
ATGCGGCGGGACCAGAGAAAAATCACTCAGGGTCAATGCCAGCGCTTCGTTAATACAGATGTAGGTGTTC
CACAGGGTAGCCAGCAGCATCCTGCGATGCAGATCCGGAACATAATGGTGCAGGGCGCTGACTTCCGCGT
TTCCAGACTTTACGAAACACGGAAACCGAAGACCATTCATGTTGTTGCTCAGGTCGCAGACGTTTTGCAG
CAGCAGTCGCTTCACGTTCGCTCGCGTATCGGTGATTCATTCTGCTAACCAGTAAGGCAACCCCGCCAGC
CTAGCCGGGTCCTCAACGACAGGAGCACGATCATGCGCACCCGTGGCCAGGACCCAACGCTGCCCGAGAT
GCGCCGCGTGCGGCTGCTGGAGATGGCGGACGCGATGGATATGTTCTGCCAAGGGTTGGTTTGCGCATTC
ACAGTTCTCCGCAAGAATTGATTGGCTCCAATTCTTGGAGTGGTGAATCCGTTAGCGAGGTGCCGCCGGC
TTCCATTCAGGTCGAGGTGGCCCGGCTCCATGCACCGCGACGCAACGCGGGGAGGCAGACAAGGTATAGG
GCGGCGCCTACAATCCATGCCAACCCGTTCCATGTGCTCGCCGAGGCGGCATAAATCGCCGTGACGATCA
GCGGTCCAATGATCGAAGTTAGGCTGGTAAGAGCCGCGAGCGATCCTTGAAGCTGTCCCTGATGGTCGTC
ATCTACCTGCCTGGACAGCATGGCCTGCAACGCGGGCATCCCGATGCCGCCGGAAGCGAGAAGAATCATA
ATGGGGAAGGCCATCCAGCCTCGCGTCGCGAACGCCAGCAAGACGTAGCCCAGCGCGTCGGCCGCCATGC
CGGCGATAATGGCCTGCTTCTCGCCGAAACGTTTGGTGGCGGGACCAGTGACGAAGGCTTGAGCGAGGGC
GTGCAAGATTCCGAATACCGCAAGCGACAGGCCGATCATCGTCGCGCTCCAGCGAAAGCGGTCCTCGCCG
AAAATGACCCAGAGCGCTGCCGGCACCTGTCCTACGAGTTGCATGATAAAGAAGACAGTCATAAGTGCGG
CGACGATAGTCATGCCCCGCGCCCACCGGAAGGAGCTGACTGGGTTGAAGGCTCTCAAGGGCATCGGTCG
ATCGACGCTCTCCCTTATGCGACTCCTGCATTAGGAAGCAGCCCAGTAGTAGGTTGAGGCCGTTGAGCAC
CGCCGCCGCAAGGAATGGTGCATGCAAGGAGATGGCGCCCAACAGTCCCCCGGCCACGGGGCCTGCCACC
ATACCCACGCCGAAACAAGCGCTCATGAGCCCGAAGTGGCGAGCCCGATCTTCCCCATCGGTGATGTCGG
CGATATAGGCGCCAGCAACCGCACCTGTGGCGCCGGTGATGCCGGCCACGATGCGTCCGGCGTAGAGGAT
Features (pLannotate 1.2.2; 17 found; start..end, strand, type, name):
     23..41      +  promoter       T7 promoter: promoter for bacteriophage T7 RNA polymerase
     73..95      +  RBS            RBS: efficient ribosome binding site from bacteriophage T7 gene 10 (Olins and Rangwala, 1989)
    113..133     +  CDS            8xHis (fragment): 8xHis affinity tag
    142..166     +  protein_bind   attB1: mutant version of attB; recombination site for the Gateway® BP reaction BP Clonase™
    169..927     +  CDS            TRPT1: TRPT1_HUMAN - Experimental evidence at protein level: Swiss-Prot protein existence level 1. Catalyzes the last step of tRNA splicing, the transfer of the splice junction 2'-phosphate from ligated tRNA to NAD to produce ADP- ribose 1''-2'' cyclic phosphate. From Homo sapiens (Human).
    931..955     -  protein_bind   attB2: mutant version of attB; recombination site for the Gateway® BP reaction BP Clonase™
    965..1014    +  CDS            SET1 (fragment): solubility-enhancement tag derived from T7 phage gene 10B
   1022..1069    +  terminator     T7 terminator: transcription terminator for bacteriophage T7 RNA polymerase
   1095..1387    -  CDS            TcR (fragment): tetracycline efflux protein; tet; confers resistance to tetracycline
   1435..1463    -  promoter       tet promoter: E. coli promoter for tetracycline efflux protein gene
   1576..1680    +  promoter       AmpR promoter: bla
   1681..2541    +  CDS            AmpR: β-lactamase; bla; confers resistance to ampicillin, carbenicillin, and related antibiotics
   2712..3300    +  rep_origin     ori: high-copy-number ColE1/pMB1/pBR322/pUC origin of replication
   3486..3625    -  misc_feature   bom: basis of mobility region from pBR322
   3727..3918    -  CDS            rop: Rop protein, which maintains plasmids at low copy number; rop
   3935..4315    +  CDS            YPB1_ECOLX: Protein predicted: Swiss-Prot protein existence level 4. From Escherichia coli.
   4557..1       -  CDS            TcR (fragment) (across the origin): tetracycline efflux protein; tet; confers resistance to tetracycline
