[The description below was written by a language model from this plasmid's Addgene catalogue record and pLannotate feature annotations shown in this document.]
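Description:
pDEST17-hTRPT1-iso1 is a bacterial expression plasmid built on the Gateway destination vector pDEST17, intended for producing N-terminally His-tagged human TRPT1 in E. coli for purification. It carries a pBR322-derived backbone with a ColE1/pMB1-type origin of replication, the bom mobilisation region and the rop gene. The catalogue lists it as high copy, although rop is normally associated with copy-number restraint. Selection is by ampicillin through the β-lactamase gene under its own promoter. Fragments of the tetracycline resistance gene and its promoter are also annotated, but these are truncated pBR322 remnants and are not a usable marker.

The expression cassette starts with a T7 promoter and the efficient ribosome binding site from phage T7 gene 10, followed by a short histidine tag (recorded as 6xHis in the catalogue and detected as a partial 8xHis match by the annotation software). An attB1 site left by Gateway recombination then joins the tag in frame to the TRPT1 coding sequence of roughly 760 bp, which the name suggests is isoform 1. The insert is followed by attB2 and a T7 terminator. A small fragment annotated as a gene 10-derived solubility tag lies downstream of attB2 and appears to be vector sequence rather than part of the fusion. Because transcription depends on T7 RNA polymerase, expression requires a host strain that supplies it, whereas ordinary cloning strains serve for propagation.

TRPT1 is a tRNA 2'-phosphotransferase that transfers the splice-junction 2'-phosphate from ligated tRNA to NAD. The associated study concerns ADP-ribosylation of RNA, so the recombinant protein is presumably used in biochemical assays of that activity.
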