Addgene plasmid #184239: pDEST17-hTRPT1-iso1
Purpose: For purification of N-terminally His-tagged TRPT1 from bacteria
Depositing lab: Karla Feijs. Depositing organization: Universitaetsklinikum Aachen. Publication: ADP-ribosylation of RNA in mammalian cells is mediated by TRPT1 and multiple PARPs. Weixler L, Feijs KLH, Zaja R. Nucleic Acids Res. 2022 Sep 9;50(16):9426-9441. doi: 10.1093/nar/gkac711. PubMed 36018800.
Backbone
  Vector backbone: pDEST17
  Backbone size w/o insert (bp): 4700
  Total vector size (bp): 5463
  Vector type: Bacterial Expression
Growth in bacteria
  Bacterial resistance: Ampicillin, 100 μg/mL
  Growth temperature: 37°C
  Growth strain: DH5alpha
  Copy number: High Copy
Gene/Insert
  Gene/Insert name: TRPT1
  Species: H. sapiens (human)
  Insert size (bp): 762
  Entrez Gene: TRPT1
  Promoter: T7
  Tag / fusion protein: 6xHis (N terminal on insert)
  Cloning method: Gateway Cloning
  Sequencing primers: 5′ T7fw
Terms and licenses: Academic/Nonprofit Terms; Industry Terms: Not Available to Industry
How to cite: pDEST17-hTRPT1-iso1 was a gift from Karla Feijs (Addgene plasmid # 184239 ; http://n2t.net/addgene:184239 ; RRID:Addgene_184239)
